Addgene plasmid #102712: pMA_Auxiliary 4A
Purpose: Provides the End-to-End linker 4A which assists Level 2 cloning in Mobius Assembly
Depositing lab: Naomi Nakayama. Depositing organization: University of Edinburgh. Publication: Mobius Assembly: A versatile Golden-Gate framework towards universal DNA assembly. Andreou AI, Nakayama N. PLoS One. 2018 Jan 2;13(1):e0189892. doi: 10.1371/journal.pone.0189892. eCollection 2018. PubMed 29293531.
Backbone
  Vector backbone: derived from pSB1K3
  Backbone manufacturer: Self-made
  Backbone size w/o insert (bp): 2267
  Total vector size (bp): 2195
  Vector type: Synthetic Biology
Growth in bacteria
  Bacterial resistance: Kanamycin, 50 μg/mL
  Growth temperature: 37°C
  Growth strain: DH5alpha
  Copy number: High Copy
Gene/Insert
  Gene/Insert name: Linker sequence
  Insert size (bp): 72
  Cloning method: Restriction Enzyme; 5′ cloning site EcoRI (not destroyed); 3′ cloning site PstI (not destroyed)
  Sequencing primers: 5′ tgccacctgacgtctaagaa; 3′ attaccgcctttgagtgagc
Terms and licenses: Academic/Nonprofit Terms; Industry Terms: Not Available to Industry
How to cite: pMA_Auxiliary 4A was a gift from Naomi Nakayama (Addgene plasmid # 102712 ; http://n2t.net/addgene:102712 ; RRID:Addgene_102712)
