[The description below was written by a language model from this plasmid's Addgene catalogue record and pLannotate feature annotations shown in this document.]
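Description:
pMA_Auxiliary 4A is a small bacterial helper plasmid from the Mobius Assembly toolkit, a Golden Gate-based framework for hierarchical DNA assembly. It is built on a derivative of the BioBrick vector pSB1K3 and is classed as a synthetic biology vector for propagation in E. coli. Replication is driven by a high-copy ColE1/pMB1-type origin. Selection relies on a kanamycin resistance gene, aph(3')-Ia, which the annotation places directly downstream of a cat promoter and upstream of a lambda t0 terminator. Two further terminators, one from the E. coli his operon and one putative bacterial terminator, lie on either side of the cloning region, as in the parent pSB1K3 design. They insulate the insert from transcription arising in the backbone.

The payload is a 72 bp linker sequence cloned between EcoRI and PstI sites, both of which are retained. It is not picked up by the automated annotation, which covers only backbone elements. The record describes this insert as the End-to-End linker 4A. It encodes no gene, promoter or reporter. Its stated role is to assist Level 2 cloning in Mobius Assembly, the stage at which multiple transcription units are combined into a multigene construct. The record does not give the internal composition of the linker, such as any Type IIS recognition sites or overhangs.

The catalogue lists 2,267 bp as the backbone size without insert and 2,195 bp as the total vector size. The sequenced record is 2,267 nt, so the two catalogue values seem to be swapped or otherwise inconsistent.
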