Features (pLannotate 1.2.2; 6 found; start..end, strand, type, name):
      1..58      +  terminator     his operon terminator: This putative transcriptin terminator from the E. coli his operon has a 2-bp deletion introduced during synthesis. Its efficiency has not been determined.
    253..841     -  rep_origin     ori: high-copy-number ColE1/pMB1/pBR322/pUC origin of replication
   1024..1118    -  terminator     lambda t0 terminator: transcription terminator from phage lambda
   1139..1954    -  CDS            KanR: aminoglycoside phosphotransferase; aph(3')-Ia; confers resistance to kanamycin in bacteria or G418 (Geneticin®) in eukaryotes
   1955..2052    -  promoter       cat promoter: promoter of the E. coli cat gene encoding chloramphenicol acetyltransferase
   2138..2181    -  terminator     bacterial terminator: putative bacterial transcription terminator
>Addgene plasmid #102712 | pMA_Auxiliary 4A | addgene full sequence | sequence record 201183 | Addgene NGS Result
TCCGGCAAAAAAGGGCAAGGTGTCACCACCCTGCCCTTTTTCTTTAAAACCGAAAAGATTACTTCGCGTT
ATGCAGGCTTCCTCGCTCACTGACTCGCTGCGCTCGGTCGTTCGGCTGCGGCGAGCGGTATCAGCTCACT
CAAAGGCGGTAATACGGTTATCCACAGAATCAGGGGATAACGCAGGAAAGAACATGTGAGCAAAAGGCCA
GCAAAAGGCCAGGAACCGTAAAAAGGCCGCGTTGCTGGCGTTTTTCCACAGGCTCCGCCCCCCTGACGAG
CATCACAAAAATCGACGCTCAAGTCAGAGGTGGCGAAACCCGACAGGACTATAAAGATACCAGGCGTTTC
CCCCTGGAAGCTCCCTCGTGCGCTCTCCTGTTCCGACCCTGCCGCTTACCGGATACCTGTCCGCCTTTCT
CCCTTCGGGAAGCGTGGCGCTTTCTCATAGCTCACGCTGTAGGTATCTCAGTTCGGTGTAGGTCGTTCGC
TCCAAGCTGGGCTGTGTGCACGAACCCCCCGTTCAGCCCGACCGCTGCGCCTTATCCGGTAACTATCGTC
TTGAGTCCAACCCGGTAAGACACGACTTATCGCCACTGGCAGCAGCCACTGGTAACAGGATTAGCAGAGC
GAGGTATGTAGGCGGTGCTACAGAGTTCTTGAAGTGGTGGCCTAACTACGGCTACACTAGAAGAACAGTA
TTTGGTATCTGCGCTCTGCTGAAGCCAGTTACCTTCGGAAAAAGAGTTGGTAGCTCTTGATCCGGCAAAC
AAACCACCGCTGGTAGCGGTGGTTTTTTTGTTTGCAAGCAGCAGATTACGCGCAGAAAAAAAGGATCTCA
AGAAGATCCTTTGATCTTTTCTACGGGGTCTGACGCTCAGTGGAACGAAAACTCACGTTAAGGGATTTTG
GTCATGAGATTATCAAAAAGGATCTTCACCTAGATCCTTTTAAATTAAAAATGAAGTTTTAAATCAATCT
AAAGTATATATGAGTAAACTTGGTCTGACAGCTCGAGGCTTGGATTCTCACCAATAAAAAACGCCCGGCG
GCAACCGAGCGTTCTGAACAAATCCAGATGGAGTTCTGAGGTCATTACTGGATCTATCAACAGGAGTCCA
AGCGAGCTCGATATCAAATTAGAAAAACTCATCGAGCATCAAATGAAACTGCAATTTATTCATATCAGGA
TTATCAATACCATATTTTTGAAAAAGCCGTTTCTGTAATGAAGGAGAAAACTCACCGAGGCAGTTCCATA
GGATGGCAAGATCCTGGTATCGGTCTGCGATTCCGACTCGTCCAACATCAATACAACCTATTAATTTCCC
CTCGTCAAAAATAAGGTTATCAAGTGAGAAATCACCATGAGTGACGACTGAATCCGGTGAGAATGGCAAA
AGTTTATGCATTTCTTTCCAGACTTGTTCAACAGGCCAGCCATTACGCTCGTCATCAAAATCACTCGCAT
CAACCAAACCGTTATTCATTCGTGATTGCGCCTGAGCGAGACGAAATACGCGATCGCTGTTAAAAGGACA
ATTACAAACAGGAATCGAATGCAACCGGCGCAGGAACACTGCCAGCGCATCAACAATATTTTCACCTGAA
TCAGGATATTCTTCTAATACCTGGAATGCTGTTTTCCCTGGGATCGCAGTGGTGAGTAACCATGCATCAT
CAGGAGTACGGATAAAATGCTTGATGGTCGGAAGAGGCATAAATTCCGTCAGCCAGTTTAGTCTGACCAT
CTCATCTGTAACATCATTGGCAACGCTACCTTTGCCATGTTTCAGAAACAACTCTGGCGCATCGGGCTTC
CCATACAATCGGTAGATTGTCGCACCTGATTGCCCGACATTATCGCGAGCCCATTTATACCCATATAAAT
CAGCATCCATGTTGGAATTTAATCGCGGCCTTGAGCAAGACGTTTCCCGTTGAATATGGCTCATTTTAGC
TTCCTTAGCTCCTGAAAATCTCGATAACTCAAAAAATACGCCCGGTAGTGATCTTATTTCATTATGGTGA
AAGTTGGAACCTCTTACGTGCCCGATCAACTCGAGTGCCACCTGACGTCTAAGAAACCATTATTATCATG
ACATTAACCTATAAAAATAGGCGTATCACGAGGCAGAATTTCAGATAAAAAAAATCCTTAGCTTTCGCTA
AGGATGATTTCTGGAATTCCACCTGCATATCGCTCAGAAGAGACCGTATGAGGTGGATGGTGTGCTGCGT
GGCCAAACCCATATGCAGGTGCTGCAG
